Addgene plasmid #174705: TetO::EGFP-hMeikin
Purpose: Doxycycline inducible expression of human Meikin
Depositing lab: Iain Cheeseman. Depositing organization: Whitehead Institute for Biomedical Research. Publication: Separase cleaves the kinetochore protein Meikin at the meiosis I/II transition. Maier NK, Ma J, Lampson MA, Cheeseman IM. Dev Cell. 2021 Aug 9;56(15):2192-2206.e8. doi: 10.1016/j.devcel.2021.06.019. Epub 2021 Jul 30. PubMed 34331869.
Backbone
  Vector backbone: AAVS1-TRE3G-EGFP
  Vector type: Mammalian Expression
  Selectable markers: Puromycin
Growth in bacteria
  Bacterial resistance: Ampicillin, 100 μg/mL
  Growth temperature: 37°C
  Growth strain: DH5alpha
  Copy number: High Copy
Gene/Insert
  Gene/Insert name: Meikin
  Species: H. sapiens (human)
  Tag / fusion protein: EGFP (N terminal on insert)
  Cloning method: Restriction Enzyme; 5′ cloning site Unknown (unknown if destroyed); 3′ cloning site Unknown (unknown if destroyed)
Terms and licenses: Academic/Nonprofit Terms; Industry Terms: Not Available to Industry
Depositor comments: pNM299, contains homology arms for HDR integration into human AAVS1 locus . Please visit https://doi.org/10.1101/2020.11.29.402537 for bioRxiv preprint
How to cite: TetO::EGFP-hMeikin was a gift from Iain Cheeseman (Addgene plasmid # 174705 ; http://n2t.net/addgene:174705 ; RRID:Addgene_174705)
