[The description below was written by a language model from this plasmid's Addgene catalogue record and pLannotate feature annotations shown in this document.]
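Description:
TetO::EGFP-hMeikin is a mammalian expression and genome-targeting donor plasmid built on the AAVS1-TRE3G-EGFP backbone, designed for doxycycline-inducible expression of human Meikin fused at its N terminus to EGFP. It is propagated in E. coli as a high-copy plasmid through a ColE1/pUC-type origin and selected with ampicillin via the β-lactamase gene.

The mammalian payload sits between left and right homology arms from the AAVS1 safe-harbour site in intron 1 of human PPP1R12C, so the whole cassette can be inserted there by homology-directed repair. Next to the left arm, a splice acceptor precedes a puromycin N-acetyltransferase coding sequence with an SV40 poly(A) signal. No promoter is annotated for this marker, consistent with a gene-trap layout in which puromycin resistance depends on splicing into the endogenous PPP1R12C transcript and so favours correctly targeted cells. The inducible unit consists of a TRE3G promoter driving EGFP, a short linker region annotated with fragments of a cloning site and a TEV-containing tag plus an S-tag, and then the MEIKIN coding sequence, terminated by a bGH poly(A) signal. Short fragments annotated as MIS12 and SV40 large T antigen lie between MEIKIN and the terminator; the record does not explain them, and they may be leftovers from earlier cloning. In the opposite orientation, an EF-1α core promoter with an HTLV-1 LTR segment expresses a reverse tetracycline transactivator (annotated as rtTA3 with VP16-derived activation repeats) followed by a rabbit β-globin poly(A) signal, making the system self-contained.

The construct suits the generation of stable human cell lines with inducible, fluorescently trackable Meikin, a meiosis I kinetochore regulator, and was deposited in connection with work on separase cleavage of Meikin.
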