Features (pLannotate 1.2.2; 22 found; start..end, strand, type, name):
     14..602     -  rep_origin     ori: high-copy-number ColE1/pMB1/pBR322/pUC origin of replication
    773..1633    -  CDS            AmpR: β-lactamase; bla; confers resistance to ampicillin, carbenicillin, and related antibiotics
   1634..1738    -  promoter       AmpR promoter: bla
   1775..2611    -  misc_feature   HA-R: right homology arm from the adeno-associated virus integration site (AAVS1) within intron 1 of the human PPP1R12C gene
   2619..2674    -  polyA_signal   β-globin poly(A) signal: rabbit β-globin polyadenylation signal (Gil and Proudfoot, 1987)
   2712..2822    -  CDS            VP48: 3 tandem repeats of the minimal activation domain of herpes simplex virus VP16 (Cheng et al., 2013)
   2752..3449    -  CDS            rtTA3 (fragment): reverse tetracycline transactivator 3 activates expression from Tet-responsive promoters in the presence of doxycycline
   3472..3740    -  LTR            5' LTR (truncated): truncated 5' long terminal repeat (LTR) from human T-cell leukemia virus (HTLV) type 1
   3753..3964    -  promoter       EF-1α core promoter: core promoter for human elongation factor EF-1α
   4009..4387    +  promoter       TRE3G promoter: 3rd-generation Tet-responsive promoter that can be activated by binding of Tet-On® 3G
   4400..5116    +  CDS            EGFP: EGFP is a basic (constitutively fluorescent) green fluorescent protein published in 1996, derived from Aequorea victoria. It is reported to be a rapidly-maturing weak dimer with moderate acid sensitivity.
   5143..5161    +  misc_feature   MCS (fragment): pBluescript multiple cloning site
   5162..5181    +  CDS            capTEV™ (fragment): composite tag for in vivo biotinylation, TEV protease cleavage, and 6xHis tagging
   5195..5239    +  CDS            S-Tag: affinity and epitope tag derived from pancreatic ribonuclease A
   5258..6376    +  CDS            MEIKIN: MEIKN_HUMAN - Experimental evidence at transcript level: Swiss-Prot protein existence level 2. Key regulator of kinetochore function during meiosis I: required both for mono-orientation of kinetochores on sister chromosomes and protection of centromeric cohesin from separase- mediated cleavage. Acts by facilitating kinetochore mono-orientation during meiosis I, when kinetochores on sister chromosomes face the same direction and are thus captured and pulled by spindle fibers from the same pole. Also required to prevent cleavage of cohesin at centromeres during meiosis I, possibly by acting as a
   6434..6538    +  CDS            MIS12 (fragment): MIS12_HUMAN - Experimental evidence at protein level: Swiss-Prot protein existence level 1. Part of the MIS12 complex which is required for normal chromosome alignment and segregation and for kinetochore formation during mitosis (PubMed:12515822, PubMed:15502821, PubMed:16585270). Essential for proper kinetochore microtubule attachments (PubMed:23891108). From Homo sapiens (Human).
   6568..6652    +  CDS            large T antigen (fragment): large T antigen from SV40 (simian virus 40)
   6687..6911    +  polyA_signal   bGH poly(A) signal: bovine growth hormone polyadenylation signal
   6928..7049    -  polyA_signal   SV40 poly(A) signal: SV40 polyadenylation signal
   7080..7679    -  CDS            PuroR (fragment): puromycin N-acetyltransferase; pac from Streptomyces; confers resistance to puromycin
   7745..7770    -  misc_feature   SA: splice acceptor site
   7777..8580    -  misc_feature   HA-L: left homology arm from the adeno-associated virus integration site (AAVS1) within intron 1 of the human PPP1R12C gene
>Addgene plasmid #174705 | TetO::EGFP-hMeikin | addgene full sequence | sequence record 343360 | Addgene NGS Result
CCTTGCTGGCGTTTTTCCATAGGCTCCGCCCCCCTGACGAGCATCACAAAAATCGACGCTCAAGTCAGAG
GTGGCGAAACCCGACAGGACTATAAAGATACCAGGCGTTTCCCCCTGGAAGCTCCCTCGTGCGCTCTCCT
GTTCCGACCCTGCCGCTTACCGGATACCTGTCCGCCTTTCTCCCTTCGGGAAGCGTGGCGCTTTCTCATA
GCTCACGCTGTAGGTATCTCAGTTCGGTGTAGGTCGTTCGCTCCAAGCTGGGCTGTGTGCACGAACCCCC
CGTTCAGCCCGACCGCTGCGCCTTATCCGGTAACTATCGTCTTGAGTCCAACCCGGTAAGACACGACTTA
TCGCCACTGGCAGCAGCCACTGGTAACAGGATTAGCAGAGCGAGGTATGTAGGCGGTGCTACAGAGTTCT
TGAAGTGGTGGCCTAACTACGGCTACACTAGAAGAACAGTATTTGGTATCTGCGCTCTGCTGAAGCCAGT
TACCTTCGGAAAAAGAGTTGGTAGCTCTTGATCCGGCAAACAAACCACCGCTGGTAGCGGTGGTTTTTTT
GTTTGCAAGCAGCAGATTACGCGCAGAAAAAAAGGATCTCAAGAAGATCCTTTGATCTTTTCTACGGGGT
CTGACGCTCAGTGGAACGAAAACTCACGTTAAGGGATTTTGGTCATGAGATTATCAAAAAGGATCTTCAC
CTAGATCCTTTTAAATTAAAAATGAAGTTTTAAATCAATCTAAAGTATATATGAGTAAACTTGGTCTGAC
AGTTACCAATGCTTAATCAGTGAGGCACCTATCTCAGCGATCTGTCTATTTCGTTCATCCATAGTTGCCT
GACTCCCCGTCGTGTAGATAACTACGATACGGGAGGGCTTACCATCTGGCCCCAGTGCTGCAATGATACC
GCGAGACCCACGCTCACCGGCTCCAGATTTATCAGCAATAAACCAGCCAGCCGGAAGGGCCGAGCGCAGA
AGTGGTCCTGCAACTTTATCCGCCTCCATCCAGTCTATTAATTGTTGCCGGGAAGCTAGAGTAAGTAGTT
CGCCAGTTAATAGTTTGCGCAACGTTGTTGCCATTGCTACAGGCATCGTGGTGTCACGCTCGTCGTTTGG
TATGGCTTCATTCAGCTCCGGTTCCCAACGATCAAGGCGAGTTACATGATCCCCCATGTTGTGCAAAAAA
GCGGTTAGCTCCTTCGGTCCTCCGATCGTTGTCAGAAGTAAGTTGGCCGCAGTGTTATCACTCATGGTTA
TGGCAGCACTGCATAATTCTCTTACTGTCATGCCATCCGTAAGATGCTTTTCTGTGACTGGTGAGTACTC
AACCAAGTCATTCTGAGAATAGTGTATGCGGCGACCGAGTTGCTCTTGCCCGGCGTCAATACGGGATAAT
ACCGCGCCACATAGCAGAACTTTAAAAGTGCTCATCATTGGAAAACGTTCTTCGGGGCGAAAACTCTCAA
GGATCTTACCGCTGTTGAGATCCAGTTCGATGTAACCCACTCGTGCACCCAACTGATCTTCAGCATCTTT
TACTTTCACCAGCGTTTCTGGGTGAGCAAAAACAGGAAGGCAAAATGCCGCAAAAAAGGGAATAAGGGCG
ACACGGAAATGTTGAATACTCATACTCTTCCTTTTTCAATATTATTGAAGCATTTATCAGGGTTATTGTC
TCATGAGCGGATACATATTTGAATGTATTTAGAAAAATAAACAAATAGGGGTTCCGCGCACATTTCCCCG
AAAAGTGCTTAAGCCCTTGCCCTTAGAGCAGAGCCAGGAACCCCTGTAGGGAAGGGGCAGGAGAGCCAGG
GGCATGAGATGGTGGACGAGGAAGGGGGACAGGGAAGCCTGAGCGCCTCTCCTGGGCTTGCCAAGGACTC
AAACCCAGAAGCCCAGAGCAGGGCCTTAGGGAAGCGGGACCCTGCTCTGGGCGGAGGAATATGTCCCAGA
TAGCACTGGGGACTCTTTAAGGAAAGAAGGATGGAGAAAGAGAAAGGGAGTAGAGGCGGCCACGACCTGG
TGAACACCTAGGACGCACCATTCTCACAAAGGGAGTTTTCCACACGGACACCCCCCTCCTCACCACAGCC
CTGCCAGGACGGGGCTGGCTACTGGCCTTATCTCACAGGTAAAACTGACGCACGGAGGAACAATATAAAT
TGGGGACTAGAAAGGTGAAGAGCCAAAGTTAGAACTCAGGACCAACTTATTCTGATTTTGTTTTTCCAAA
CTGCTTCTCCTCTTGGGAAGTGTAAGGAAGCTGCAGCACCAGGATCAGTGAAACGCACCAGACAGCCGCG
TCAGAGCAGCTCAGGTTCTGGGAGAGGGTAGCGCAGGGTGGCCACTGAGAACCGGGCAGGTCACGCATCC
CCCCCTTCCCTCCCACCCCCTGCCAAGCTCTCCCTCCCAGGATCCTCTCTGGCTCCATCGTAAGCAAACC
TTAGAGGTTCTGGCAAGGAGAGAGATGGCTCCAGGAAATGGGGGTGTGTCACCAGATAAGGAATCTGCCT
AACAGGAGGTGGGGGTTAGACCCAATATCAGGAGACTAGGAAGGAGGAGGCCTAAGGATGGGGCTTTTCT
GTCACCAATCCTGTCCCTAGTAAGAGCTTGAGAGACACAAAAAATTCCAACACACTATTGCAATGAAAAT
AAATTTCCTTTATTCCGGAATAAAGGAAATTTAGTACCCGGGTTACCCTGGGAGCATGTCAAGGTCAAAA
TCGTCAAGAGCGTCAGCAGGCAGCATATCAAGGTCAAAGTCGTCAAGGGCATCGGCTGGGAGCATGTCTA
AGTCAAAATCGTCAAGGGCGTCGGTCGGCCCGCCGCTTTCGCACTTTAGCTGTTTCTCCAGGCCACATAT
GATTAGTTCCAGGCCGAAAAGGAAGGCAGGTTCGGCTCCCTGCCGGTCGAACAGCTCAATTGCTTGTTTC
AGAAGTGGGGGCATAGAATCGGTGGTAGGTGTCTCTCTTTCCTCTTTTGCTACTTGATGCTCCTGTTCCT
CCAATACGCAGCCCAGTGTAAAGTGGCCCACGGCGGACAGAGCGTACAGTGCGTTCTCCAGGGAGAAGCC
TTGCTGACACAGGAACGCGAGCTGATTTTCCAGGGTTTCGTACTGTTTCTCTGTTGGGCGGGTGCCGAGA
TGCACTTTAGCCCCGTCGCGATGTGAGAGGAGAGCACAGCGGTATGACTTGGCGTTGTTCCGCAGAAAGT
CTTGCCATGACTCGCCTTCCAGGGGGCAGGAGTGGGTATGATGCCTGTCCAGCATCTCGATTGGCAGGGC
ATCGAGCAGGGCCCGCTTGTTCTTCACGTGCCAGTACAGGGTAGGCTGCTCAACTCCCAGCTTTTGAGCG
AGTTTCCTTGTCGTCAGGCCTTCGATACCGACTCCATTGAGTAATTCCAGAGCAGAGTTTATGACTTTGC
TCTTGTCCAGTCTAGACATGGTGCTTAATTAACACAGCTTGGATCTGGAACGGCGCAGAACAGAAAACGA
AACAAAGACGTAGAGTTGAGCAAGCAGGGTCAGGCAAAGCGTGGAGAGCCGGCTGAGTCTAGGTAGGCTC
CAAGGGAGCGCCGGACAAAGGCCCGGTCTCGACCTGAGCTTTAAACTTACCTAGACGGCGGACGCAGTTC
AGGAGGCACCTCAGGCGGGAGGCGGCAGAACGCGACTCAACCGGCGTGGATGGCGGCCTCAGGTAGGGCG
GCGGGCGCGTGAAGGAGAGATGCGAGCCCCTCGAAGCTTCAGCTGTGTTCTGGCGGCAAACCCGTTGCGA
AAAAGAACGTTCACGGCGACTACTGCACTTATATACGGTTCTCCCCCACCCTCGGGAAAAAGGCGGAGCC
AGTACACGACATCACTTTCCCAGTTTACCCCGCGCCACCTTCTCTAGGCACCCGTTCAATTGCCGACCCC
TCCCCCCAACTTCTCGGGGACTGTGGGCGATGTGCGCTCTGCCCACTGACGGGCACCGGAGAGATCTTTT
CGTCTTCAACAATTCTTCGAGTTTACTCCCTATCAGTGATAGAGAACGTATGAAGAGTTTACTCCCTATC
AGTGATAGAGAACGTATGCAGACTTTACTCCCTATCAGTGATAGAGAACGTATAAGGAGTTTACTCCCTA
TCAGTGATAGAGAACGTATATCCAGTTTACTCCCTATCAGTGATAGAGAACGTATCTACAGTTTACTCCC
TATCAGTGATAGAGAACGTATATCCAGTTTACTCCCTATCAGTGATAGAGAACGTATAAGCTTTAGGCGT
GTACGGTGGGCGCCTATAAAAGCAGAGCTCGTTTAGTGAACCGTCAGATCGCCTGGAGCAATTCCACAAC
ACTTTTGTCTTATACCAACTTTCCGTACCACTTCCTACCCTCGTAAAGTCGACGCCACCATGGTGAGCAA
GGGCGAGGAGCTGTTCACCGGGGTGGTGCCCATCCTGGTCGAGCTGGACGGCGACGTAAACGGCCACAAG
TTCAGCGTGTCCGGCGAGGGCGAGGGCGATGCCACCTACGGCAAGCTGACCCTGAAGTTCATCTGCACCA
CCGGCAAGCTGCCCGTGCCCTGGCCCACCCTCGTGACCACCCTGACCTACGGCGTGCAGTGCTTCAGCCG
CTACCCCGACCACATGAAGCAGCACGACTTCTTCAAGTCCGCCATGCCCGAAGGCTACGTCCAGGAGCGC
ACCATCTTCTTCAAGGACGACGGCAACTACAAGACCCGCGCCGAGGTGAAGTTCGAGGGCGACACCCTGG
TGAACCGCATCGAGCTGAAGGGCATCGACTTCAAGGAGGACGGCAACATCCTGGGGCACAAGCTGGAGTA
CAACTACAACAGCCACAACGTCTATATCATGGCCGACAAGCAGAAGAACGGCATCAAGGTGAACTTCAAG
ATCCGCCACAACATCGAGGACGGCAGCGTGCAGCTCGCCGACCACTACCAGCAGAACACCCCCATCGGCG
ACGGCCCCGTGCTGCTGCCCGACAACCACTACCTGAGCACCCAGTCCGCCCTGAGCAAAGACCCCAACGA
GAAGCGCGATCACATGGTCCTGCTGGAGTTCGTGACCGCCGCCGGGATCACTCTCGGCATGGACGAGCTG
TACAAGTCCGGAGGGGATCGGTGGAGCTCCACCGGTGGCGGCCGCTCTAGAGAGAATCTTTATTTTCAGG
GCGCCGCCAAATTCAAAGAAACCGCTGCTGCTAAATTCGAACGCCAGCACATGGACAGCGGAGGTGGAGG
TCTCGAGATGTGGCCCCTGAGGGTGTACACCAGAAAGAAGAGGGAGGGCCAGAGACTGAACCTGACACCC
ACACCTGACCTGGGCTCCCCTGCCAAGGCTGAAGCTCCTCCCGGCAGCAAGAGGAAAGGCAAGGTGCACG
GCCTGAGCAAGATCGCTGAGAAAGCCGAGAGAAGCAGGCAGGGCGGGTCCGGAAGCGGACCTTTCAGCCC
CAGGCTCGGAGTGACCGGCGAGAAGTCCCTGCAGGAGAACAGGTCCAGCGAGGACACCCAGGACGAGAAG
ATTGCTTCCCTGAGGGAGAGCGTGACCGACGACCTGCAGGTGGACTCCAGCAGCTCCAACTCCGAACTGG
TGTCCGGACTGAGCCTGCATCACGGCATGGCCTCCTCCCTGCTGTCCTATAGCGTGACCGATTCCTACGC
CGAGTACAAGAGCTTCGAGGAGTCCTTCCCCTCCCCTGAGCTGTTCAGGAAGTCCGACTACCTGGACTGG
GAGTGCCCCAATCTGGAGGAGCACATGCAGTGGAAGAACAGCACCCTGCTCGACACCTCCAAGGCCGTGG
CTATCGAGAAGGCTCCCCAGTTCAGCAACGTCAGCGCCATCTTCTCCACCAGCAGCGAGGACTACCAGAA
GTGCCACAGGAAGACCGTGATGACCGTGGCCGATCAGAACGTGTCCCCCAAGGCCAAGTGCGCCAGCAAT
AGCGAGAGCGACAACGCTGCCTGTGAAATCCTGCTGGCCGAGAAGACATGCCCCAGCACCCCCGAGAAGA
CCAAGAAGAAGAAGACCAACAGCAGCACACCTGGCAAGAAGAACAGAGGACTGCTGACCTCCACACCTAG
CTCCGAGACCGCCGGCTTTGTGATCGACCTGAGCTCCGTGCAGAAGGCCTCCTTTGAGGAGCTGTTCCCC
AACGTGAGCAACTACGTGAACAGCAACGAGATCGTCCCCGTGTCCAGCCTCCAGGAGAACAGCTCCAACG
AGTTCCCCGCCAACGCCTCCGAGATCTGCTGCATCATCAGGACCTCCCCTGGCACCAGGCAGGTGAAAAA
CAAGGGCGTGATTGTGAAGAAGAAAAAGTACAGCCTGCCCAAGGACACCCCCCAGGACATCATCATCAAG
ATGGCCTAAGAATTCCTTAAGTACGTACCGCGGGCTAGCGGATCCATGCATACATGTGATATCACTAGTG
ATTTTAGGGAGAGTTTAGTATCCCTGGTTCAGAACTCCAGAAAACTACAGAACATTAGAGACAATGTGGA
AAAGGAATCGAAACGACTGAAAATATCTTAACCCGGGATCCACCGGATCTAGATAACTGATCATAATCAG
CCATACCACATTTGTAGAGGTTTTACTTGCTTTAAAAAACCTCCCACACCTCCCCCTGAACCTGAAACAT
AAAATGAATGCAATTAAACCCGCTGATCAGCCTCGACTGTGCCTTCTAGTTGCCAGCCATCTGTTGTTTG
CCCCTCCCCCGTGCCTTCCTTGACCCTGGAAGGTGCCACTCCCACTGTCCTTTCCTAATAAAATGAGGAA
ATTGCATCGCATTGTCTGAGTAGGTGTCATTCTATTCTGGGGGGTGGGGTGGGGCAGGACAGCAAGGGGG
AGGATTGGGAAGACAATAGCAGGCATGCTGGGGATGCGGTGGGCTCTATGGGGTACCACAGACATGATAA
GATACATTGATGAGTTTGGACAAACCACAACTAGAATGCAGTGAAAAAAATGCTTTATTTGTGAAATTTG
TGATGCTATTGCTTTATTTGTAACCATTATAAGCTGCAATAAACAAGTTGGGGTGGGCGAAGAACTCCAG
CATACGCGTTCAGGCACCGGGCTTGCGGGTCATGCACCAGGTGCGCGGTCCTTCGGGCACCTCGACGTCG
GCGGTGACGGTGAAGCCGAGCCGCTCGTAGAAGGGGAGGTTGCGGGGCGCGGAGGTCTCCAGGAAGGCGG
GCACCCCGGCGCGCTCGGCCGCCTCCACTCCGGGGAGCACGACGGCGCTGCCCAGACCCTTGCCCTGGTG
GTCGGGCGAGACGCCGACGGTGGCCAGGAACCACGCGGGCTCCTTGGGCCGGTGCGGCGCCAGGAGGCCT
TCCATCTGTTGCTGCGCGGCCAGCCGGGAACCGCTCAACTCGGCCATGCGCGGGCCGATCTCGGCGAACA
CCGCCCCCGCTTCGACGCTCTCCGGCGTGGTCCAGACCGCCACTGCGGCGCCGTCGTCCGCGACCCACAC
CTTGCCGATGTCGAGCCCGACGCGCGTGAGGAAGAGTTCTTGCAGCTCGGTGACCCGCTCGATGTGGCGG
TCCGGATCGACGGTGTGGCGCGTGGCGGGGTAGTCGGCGAACGCGGCGGCGAGGGTGCGTACGGCCCTGG
GGACGTCGTCGCGGGTGGCGAGGCGCACCGTGGGCTTGTACTCGGTCATATCGATAGGGCCGGGATTCTC
CTCCACGTCACCGCATGTTAGAAGACTTCCTCTGCCCTCTCCGCCCTGTGGGAGGAAGAGAAGAGGTCAG
GCGCGTGCCCCACTGTGGGGTGGAGGGGACAGATAAAAGTACCCAGAACCAGAGCCACATTAACCGGCCC
TGGGAATATAAGGTGGTCCCAGCTCGGGGACACAGGATCCCTGGAGGCAGCAAACATGCTGTCCTGAAGT
GGACATAGGGGCCCGGGTTGGAGGAAGAAGACTAGCTGAGCTCTCGGACCCCTGGAAGATGCCATGACAG
GGGGCTGGAAGAGCTAGCACAGACTAGAGAGGTAAGGGGGGTAGGGGAGCTGCCCAAATGAAAGGAGTGA
GAGGTGACCCGAATCCACAGGAGAACGGGGTGTCCAGGCAAAGAAAGCAAGAGGATGGAGAGGTGGCTAA
AGCCAGGGAGACGGGGTACTTTGGGGTTGTCCAGAAAAACGGTGATGATGCAGGCCTACAAGAAGGGGAG
GCGGGACGCAAGGGAGACATCCGTCGGAGAAGGCCATCCTAAGAAACGAGAGATGGCACAGGCCCCAGAA
GGAGAAGGAAAAGGGAACCCAGCGAGTGAAGACGGCATGGGGTTGGGTGAGGGAGGAGAGATGCCCGGAG
AGGACCCAGACACGGGGAGGATCCGCTCAGAGGACATCACGTGGTGCAGCGCCGAGAAGGAAGTGCTCCG
GAAAGAGCATCCTTGGGCAGCAACACAGCAGAGAGCAAGGGGAAGAGGGAGTGGAGGAAGACGGAACCTG
AAGGAGGCGGCAGGGAAGGATCTGGGCCAGCCGTAGAGGTGACCCAGGCCACAAGCTGCAGACAGAAAGC
GGCACAGGCCCAGGGGAGAGAATGCTGGTCAGAGAAAGCAGGCGCG
